Addgene plasmid #146942: pLNHA-C1-HsPAN3_M
Purpose: Mammalian Expression of HsPAN3
Depositing lab: Elisa Izaurralde. Depositing organization: Max Planck Institute for Developmental Biology. Publication: GW182 proteins directly recruit cytoplasmic deadenylase complexes to miRNA targets. Braun JE, Huntzinger E, Fauser M, Izaurralde E. Mol Cell. 2011 Oct 7;44(1):120-33. 10.1016/j.molcel.2011.09.007 PubMed 21981923.
Backbone
  Vector backbone: Unknown
  Vector type: Mammalian Expression
Growth in bacteria
  Bacterial resistance: Kanamycin, 50 μg/mL
  Growth temperature: 37°C
  Growth strain: DH5alpha
  Copy number: High Copy
Gene/Insert
  Gene/Insert name: HsPAN3
  Species: H. sapiens (human)
  Entrez Gene: PAN3 (a.k.a. RP11-179F17.3)
  Cloning method: Unknown
Terms and licenses: Academic/Nonprofit Terms; Industry Terms: Not Available to Industry
Depositor comments: ORF exrtacted from NCBI:BC128180.1 Plasmids from this collection were made available to the research community and donated after the lab closed. Please note that the sequence provided by the depositing laboratory may be theoretical/predicted or based on Sanger sequencing results. There may be discrepancies between sequencing results obtained by Addgene and the depositor sequence. If an Addgene verified sequence is not available, please contact before placing your order to request that our lab fully sequence the plasmid.
How to cite: pLNHA-C1-HsPAN3_M was a gift from Elisa Izaurralde (Addgene plasmid # 146942 ; http://n2t.net/addgene:146942 ; RRID:Addgene_146942)
