[The description below was written by a language model from this plasmid's Addgene catalogue record and pLannotate feature annotations shown in this document.]
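Description:
pLNHA-C1-HsPAN3_M is a 6.2 kb mammalian expression plasmid carrying the human PAN3 open reading frame, which encodes the regulatory subunit of the PAN2–PAN3 poly(A)-nuclease complex involved in cytoplasmic mRNA deadenylation. The catalogue lists the backbone as unknown. The annotated features resemble a C1-type CMV expression vector: a high-copy ColE1/pUC origin, an f1 origin, and a single NeoR/KanR cassette preceded by both a bacterial (bla) promoter and the SV40 early promoter and ending in the HSV TK polyadenylation signal. This arrangement gives kanamycin selection in E. coli and would allow G418 selection in mammalian cells.

Expression is driven by the CMV immediate-early enhancer and promoter and terminated by the SV40 poly(A) signal; a T7 promoter also sits upstream of the coding region. Just before the PAN3 sequence lies a short fragment of the bacteriophage lambda N protein. Together with the "LNHA" in the plasmid name, this suggests an N-terminal lambdaN–HA tag, although the HA epitope is not annotated separately. The lambdaN peptide binds BoxB RNA hairpins, so such fusions are typically used to tether a protein to a BoxB-containing reporter mRNA and test its effect on that transcript's fate, which fits the associated study of deadenylase recruitment to miRNA targets. The annotation tool matched the insert to mouse Pan3 as a fragment, but the record states the ORF is human; the meaning of the "_M" suffix is not given. Small hits to HIV-1 LTR, SV40 large T antigen, ble and bGH poly(A) are probably incidental backbone matches. The depositor and sequencing-derived records are the same length and show the same features, differing only in their start coordinate.
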