Features (pLannotate 1.2.2; 17 found; start..end, strand, type, name):
    667..970     +  enhancer       CMV enhancer: human cytomegalovirus immediate early enhancer
    971..1174    +  promoter       CMV promoter: human cytomegalovirus (CMV) immediate early promoter
   1170..1203    +  LTR            5' LTR (truncated) (fragment): truncated 5' long terminal repeat (LTR) from HIV-1
   1219..1237    +  promoter       T7 promoter: promoter for bacteriophage T7 RNA polymerase
   1271..1336    +  CDS            N (fragment): REGN_LAMBD - Experimental evidence at protein level: Swiss-Prot protein existence level 1. Plays a role as a transcriptional antitermination factor that allows the virus to initiate its lytic phase. Activates expression of the delayed viral early genes by modifying host RNA polymerase (RNAP) into a form that is resistant to termination signals. This antitermination function requires the host NusA protein which serves to stabilize the interaction between antitermination protein N and host RNA polymerase. From Escherichia phage lambda (Bacteriophage lambda).
   1370..3457    +  CDS            Pan3 (fragment): PAN3_MOUSE - Experimental evidence at protein level: Swiss-Prot protein existence level 1. Regulatory subunit of the poly(A)-nuclease (PAN) deadenylation complex, one of two cytoplasmic mRNA deadenylases involved in general and miRNA-mediated mRNA turnover. PAN specifically shortens poly(A) tails of RNA and the activity is stimulated by poly(A)-binding protein (PABP). PAN deadenylation is followed by rapid degradation of the shortened mRNA tails by the CCR4-NOT complex. Deadenylated mRNAs are then degraded by two alternative mechanisms, namely exosome-mediated 3'-5' exonucleolytic degradation,
   3467..3492    +  misc_feature   MCS (fragment): multiple cloning site
   3504..3588    +  CDS            large T antigen (fragment): large T antigen from SV40 (simian virus 40)
   3611..3732    +  polyA_signal   SV40 poly(A) signal: SV40 polyadenylation signal
   3766..4194    -  rep_origin     f1 ori (sequence partly withheld): f1 bacteriophage origin of replication; arrow indicates direction of (+) strand synthesis
   4221..4325    +  promoter       AmpR promoter: bla
   4327..4684    +  promoter       SV40 promoter: SV40 enhancer and early promoter
   4719..5513    +  CDS            NeoR/KanR: aminoglycoside phosphotransferase from Tn5; aph(3')-II (or nptII); confers resistance to neomycin, kanamycin, and G418 (Geneticin®)
   5534..5686    +  CDS            ble (fragment): BLE_KLEPN - Experimental evidence at protein level: Swiss-Prot protein existence level 1. Binding protein with a strong affinity to the bleomycin family of antibiotics. Binds to CL990; an antimitotic-antibiotic compound. From Klebsiella pneumoniae.
   5745..5792    +  polyA_signal   HSV TK poly(A) signal: herpes simplex virus thymidine kinase polyadenylation signal (Cole and Stacy, 1985)
   5883..5899    -  polyA_signal   bGH poly(A) signal (fragment): bovine growth hormone polyadenylation signal
   6121..492     +  rep_origin     ori (across the origin): high-copy-number ColE1/pMB1/pBR322/pUC origin of replication
>Addgene plasmid #146942 | pLNHA-C1-HsPAN3_M | depositor full sequence | sequence record 289389 | Full Sequence
CTTTTTCCGAAGGTAACTGGCTTCAGCAGAGCGCAGATACCAAATACTGTCCTTCTAGTGTAGCCGTAGT
TAGGCCACCACTTCAAGAACTCTGTAGCACCGCCTACATACCTCGCTCTGCTAATCCTGTTACCAGTGGC
TGCTGCCAGTGGCGATAAGTCGTGTCTTACCGGGTTGGACTCAAGACGATAGTTACCGGATAAGGCGCAG
CGGTCGGGCTGAACGGGGGGTTCGTGCACACAGCCCAGCTTGGAGCGAACGACCTACACCGAACTGAGAT
ACCTACAGCGTGAGCTATGAGAAAGCGCCACGCTTCCCGAAGGGAGAAAGGCGGACAGGTATCCGGTAAG
CGGCAGGGTCGGAACAGGAGAGCGCACGAGGGAGCTTCCAGGGGGAAACGCCTGGTATCTTTATAGTCCT
GTCGGGTTTCGCCACCTCTGACTTGAGCGTCGATTTTTGTGATGCTCGTCAGGGGGGCGGAGCCTATGGA
AAAACGCCAGCAACGCGGCCTTTTTACGGTTCCTGGCCTTTTGCTGGCCTTTTGCTCACATGTTCTTTCC
TGCGTTATCCCCTGATTCTGTGGATAACCGTATTACCGCCATGCATTAGTTATTAATAGTAATCAATTAC
GGGGTCATTAGTTCATAGCCCATATATGGAGTTCCGCGTTACATAACTTACGGTAAATGGCCCGCCTGGC
TGACCGCCCAACGACCCCCGCCCATTGACGTCAATAATGACGTATGTTCCCATAGTAACGCCAATAGGGA
CTTTCCATTGACGTCAATGGGTGGAGTATTTACGGTAAACTGCCCACTTGGCAGTACATCAAGTGTATCA
TATGCCAAGTACGCCCCCTATTGACGTCAATGACGGTAAATGGCCCGCCTGGCATTATGCCCAGTACATG
ACCTTATGGGACTTTCCTACTTGGCAGTACATCTACGTATTAGTCATCGCTATTACCATGGTGATGCGGT
TTTGGCAGTACATCAATGGGCGTGGATAGCGGTTTGACTCACGGGGATTTCCAAGTCTCCACCCCATTGA
CGTCAATGGGAGTTTGTTTTGGCACCAAAATCAACGGGACTTTCCAAAATGTCGTAACAACTCCGCCCCA
TTGACGCAAATGGGCGGTAGGCGTGTACGGTGGGAGGTCTATATAAGCAGAGCTCTCTGGCTAACTAGAG
AACCCACTGCTTACTGGCTTATCGAAATTAATACGACTCACTATAGGGAGACCCAAGCTCTAGCGCTACC
GGTCGCCACCATGGACGCACAAACACGACGACGTGAGCGTCGCGCTGAGAAACAAGCTCAATGGAAAGCT
GCAAACGGTGGATCTCCTCCACATATGGCTTACCCATACGATGTTCCAGATTACGCTCCTCCATCTCGAG
CTATGGATGGAGGTGCTTTAACTGATACAAGTCTCACAGATTCCTATTTTAGCACCAGCTTTATTGGAGT
CAATGGATTTGGAAGCCCTGTAGAAACAAAATATCCCCTGATGCAGAGAATGACTAATAGTAGCAGCTCC
CCAAGCCTTCTAAATGACAGTGCCAAGCCATATTCAGCCCATGATCCTCTAACATCACCTGCTTCATCCT
TGTTTAATGACTTTGGTGCCCTCAACATCTCTCAGAGACGAAAGACACCAAATCCTACTGCAAGCGAGTT
TATTCCTAAAGGAGGATCAACCTCCAGGCTGAGTAACGTGTCCCAGTCAAATATGTCTGCCTTCTCTCAA
GTTTTCTCTCACCCATCCATGGGAAGCCCTGCTACTGCTGGATTAGCGCCAGGAATGTCGTTGTCTGCTG
GGTCTTCCCCTCTTCATTCCCCCAAGATTACTCCACATACTTCTCCTGCTCCCAGAAGAAGAAGTCACAC
TCCAAATCCAGCAAGTTACATGGTGCCTTCTAGTGCCTCTACATCTGTTAATAATCCTGTTTCTCAGACT
CCGTCTTCTGGTCAGGTGATCCAAAAGGAAACTGTTGGTGGGACGACTTACTTCTATACAGACACAACTC
CAGCACCTTTGACTGGAATGGTGTTTCCAAACTATCATATTTATCCTCCAACTGCACCTCACGTTGCTTA
TATGCAACCGAAAGCAAACGCACCTTCCTTCTTCATGGCTGATGAACTCCGACAGGAGCTGATCAACAGA
CATTTAATAACAATGGCTCAAATTGATCAAGCAGATATGCCAGCAGTTCCTACAGAGGTTGACAGCTACC
ATAGCCTATTCCCTCTAGAACCACTGCCACCTCCCAACCGGATACAGAAATCAAGTAATTTTGGATATAT
TACATCTTGCTACAAAGCTGTAAACAGCAAAGATGATCTGCCATATTGCCTTCGGAGGATACATGGTTTT
CGTCTTGTTAACACAAAGTGCATGGTGTTGGTCGACATGTGGAAGAAAATTCAACACTCAAATATCGTAA
CTTTGCGTGAAGTATTTACCACTAAAGCATTTGCTGAGCCCTCTCTTGTGTTTGCACATGATTTCCATGC
TGGAGGAGAAACTATGATGAGCAGACACTTTAATGACCCTAATGCTGATGCCTACTTCACCAAGAGAAAG
TGGGGTCAGCACGAGGGACCATTGCCCAGGCAGCATGCTGGATTATTGCCAGAATCTCTTATTTGGGCAT
ATATTGTCCAACTAAGTTCTGCATTGCGTACCATTCATACAGCAGGTTTGGCATGTCGAGTTATGGATCC
AACAAAGATTCTGATAACTGGCAAAACAAGGTTGCGAGTAAATTGTGTTGGAGTTTTTGATGTTTTAACA
TTTGATAACAGTCAAAATAATAATCCATTGGCATTAATGGCCCAGTACCAGCAAGCAGATCTGATATCAT
TAGGAAAAGTTGTGTTGGCTTTGGCTTGCAACTCTTTGGCAGGAATTCAGCGAGAGAATTTACAGAAAGC
CATGGAACTGGTGACAATCAACTATTCCTCTGACCTGAAGAATCTGATTTTGTATTTGTTGACTGACCAA
AACAGGATGCGAAGTGTAAATGACATCATGCCCATGATTGGTGCTCGATTTTATACTCAATTGGATGCTG
CTCAAATGAGAAATGATGTCATAGAGGAAGACCTTGCAAAGGAGGTTCAAAATGGAAGACTGTTTAGGCT
CCTAGCAAAATTGGGAACAATCAATGAGAGGCCGGAGTTTCAGAAGGATCCCACTTGGTCAGAGACTGGA
GACCGTTATCTGTTGAAACTCTTTAGGGATCATCTTTTTCATCAGGTGACAGAAGCAGGTGCTCCCTGGA
TTGACCTCAGTCATATAATTTCTTGTCTTAACAAGCTAGATGCTGGTGTGCCAGAAAAAATAAGCCTGAT
TTCCAGAGATGAGAAGAGTGTACTTGTGGTGACCTACAGTGACTTAAAGCGCTGCTTTGAAAATACTTTT
CAAGAACTGATTGCAGCTGCAAATGGTCAGTTGTAGGGTACCGCGGGCCCGGGATCCACCGGATCTAGAT
AACTGATCATAATCAGCCATACCACATTTGTAGAGGTTTTACTTGCTTTAAAAAACCTCCCACACCTCCC
CCTGAACCTGAAACATAAAATGAATGCAATTGTTGTTGTTAACTTGTTTATTGCAGCTTATAATGGTTAC
AAATAAAGCAATAGCATCACAAATTTCACAAATAAAGCATTTTTTTCACTGCATTCTAGTTGTGGTTTGT
CCAAACTCATCAATGTATCTTAACGCGTAAATTGTAAGCGTTAATATTTTGTTAAAATTCGCGTTAAATT
TTTGTTAAATCAGCTCATTTTTTAACCAATAGGCCGAAATCGGCAAAATCCCTTATAAATCAAAAGAATA
GACCGAGATAGGGT
[37 nt withheld, positions 3865-3901]
AAAGAACGTGGACTCCAACGTCAAAGG
[49 nt withheld, positions 3929-3977]
T
[91 nt withheld, positions 3979-4069]
G
[124 nt withheld, positions 4071-4194]
CAGGTGGCACTTTTCGGGGAAATGTGCGCGGAACCCCTATTTGTTTATTTTTCTAAATACATTCAAATAT
GTATCCGCTCATGAGACAATAACCCTGATAAATGCTTCAATAATATTGAAAAAGGAAGAGTCCTGAGGCG
GAAAGAACCAGCTGTGGAATGTGTGTCAGTTAGGGTGTGGAAAGTCCCCAGGCTCCCCAGCAGGCAGAAG
TATGCAAAGCATGCATCTCAATTAGTCAGCAACCAGGTGTGGAAAGTCCCCAGGCTCCCCAGCAGGCAGA
AGTATGCAAAGCATGCATCTCAATTAGTCAGCAACCATAGTCCCGCCCCTAACTCCGCCCATCCCGCCCC
TAACTCCGCCCAGTTCCGCCCATTCTCCGCCCCATGGCTGACTAATTTTTTTTATTTATGCAGAGGCCGA
GGCCGCCTCGGCCTCTGAGCTATTCCAGAAGTAGTGAGGAGGCTTTTTTGGAGGCCTAGGCTTTTGCAAA
GATCGATCAAGAGACAGGATGAGGATCGTTTCGCATGATTGAACAAGATGGATTGCACGCAGGTTCTCCG
GCCGCTTGGGTGGAGAGGCTATTCGGCTATGACTGGGCACAACAGACAATCGGCTGCTCTGATGCCGCCG
TGTTCCGGCTGTCAGCGCAGGGGCGCCCGGTTCTTTTTGTCAAGACCGACCTGTCCGGTGCCCTGAATGA
ACTGCAAGACGAGGCAGCGCGGCTATCGTGGCTGGCCACGACGGGCGTTCCTTGCGCAGCTGTGCTCGAC
GTTGTCACTGAAGCGGGAAGGGACTGGCTGCTATTGGGCGAAGTGCCGGGGCAGGATCTCCTGTCATCTC
ACCTTGCTCCTGCCGAGAAAGTATCCATCATGGCTGATGCAATGCGGCGGCTGCATACGCTTGATCCGGC
TACCTGCCCATTCGACCACCAAGCGAAACATCGCATCGAGCGAGCACGTACTCGGATGGAAGCCGGTCTT
GTCGATCAGGATGATCTGGACGAAGAGCATCAGGGGCTCGCGCCAGCCGAACTGTTCGCCAGGCTCAAGG
CGAGCATGCCCGACGGCGAGGATCTCGTCGTGACCCATGGCGATGCCTGCTTGCCGAATATCATGGTGGA
AAATGGCCGCTTTTCTGGATTCATCGACTGTGGCCGGCTGGGTGTGGCGGACCGCTATCAGGACATAGCG
TTGGCTACCCGTGATATTGCTGAAGAGCTTGGCGGCGAATGGGCTGACCGCTTCCTCGTGCTTTACGGTA
TCGCCGCTCCCGATTCGCAGCGCATCGCCTTCTATCGCCTTCTTGACGAGTTCTTCTGAGCGGGACTCTG
GGGTTCGAAATGACCGACCAAGCGACGCCCAACCTGCCATCACGAGATTTCGATTCCACCGCCGCCTTCT
ATGAAAGGTTGGGCTTCGGAATCGTTTTCCGGGACGCCGGCTGGATGATCCTCCAGCGCGGGGATCTCAT
GCTGGAGTTCTTCGCCCACCCTAGGGGGAGGCTAACTGAAACACGGAAGGAGACAATACCGGAAGGAACC
CGCGCTATGACGGCAATAAAAAGACAGAATAAAACGCACGGTGTTGGGTCGTTTGTTCATAAACGCGGGG
TTCGGTCCCAGGGCTGGCACTCTGTCGATACCCCACCGAGACCCCATTGGGGCCAATACGCCCGCGTTTC
TTCCTTTTCCCCACCCCACCCCCCAAGTTCGGGTGAAGGCCCAGGGCTCGCAGCCAACGTCGGGGCGGCA
GGCCCTGCCATAGCCTCAGGTTACTCATATATACTTTAGATTGATTTAAAACTTCATTTTTAATTTAAAA
GGATCTAGGTGAAGATCCTTTTTGATAATCTCATGACCAAAATCCCTTAACGTGAGTTTTCGTTCCACTG
AGCGTCAGACCCCGTAGAAAAGATCAAAGGATCTTCTTGAGATCCTTTTTTTCTGCGCGTAATCTGCTGC
TTGCAAACAAAAAAACCACCGCTACCAGCGGTGGTTTGTTTGCCGGATCAAGAGCTACCAACT
