Features (pLannotate 1.2.2; 18 found; start..end, strand, type, name):
      1..304     +  enhancer       CMV enhancer: human cytomegalovirus immediate early enhancer
    305..508     +  promoter       CMV promoter: human cytomegalovirus (CMV) immediate early promoter
    504..537     +  LTR            5' LTR (truncated) (fragment): truncated 5' long terminal repeat (LTR) from HIV-1
    553..571     +  promoter       T7 promoter: promoter for bacteriophage T7 RNA polymerase
    605..670     +  CDS            N (fragment): REGN_LAMBD - Experimental evidence at protein level: Swiss-Prot protein existence level 1. Plays a role as a transcriptional antitermination factor that allows the virus to initiate its lytic phase. Activates expression of the delayed viral early genes by modifying host RNA polymerase (RNAP) into a form that is resistant to termination signals. This antitermination function requires the host NusA protein which serves to stabilize the interaction between antitermination protein N and host RNA polymerase. From Escherichia phage lambda (Bacteriophage lambda).
    704..2791    +  CDS            Pan3 (fragment): PAN3_MOUSE - Experimental evidence at protein level: Swiss-Prot protein existence level 1. Regulatory subunit of the poly(A)-nuclease (PAN) deadenylation complex, one of two cytoplasmic mRNA deadenylases involved in general and miRNA-mediated mRNA turnover. PAN specifically shortens poly(A) tails of RNA and the activity is stimulated by poly(A)-binding protein (PABP). PAN deadenylation is followed by rapid degradation of the shortened mRNA tails by the CCR4-NOT complex. Deadenylated mRNAs are then degraded by two alternative mechanisms, namely exosome-mediated 3'-5' exonucleolytic degradation,
   2801..2826    +  misc_feature   MCS (fragment): multiple cloning site
   2838..2922    +  CDS            large T antigen (fragment): large T antigen from SV40 (simian virus 40)
   2945..3066    +  polyA_signal   SV40 poly(A) signal: SV40 polyadenylation signal
   3100..3528    -  rep_origin     f1 ori (sequence partly withheld): f1 bacteriophage origin of replication; arrow indicates direction of (+) strand synthesis
   3555..3659    +  promoter       AmpR promoter: bla
   3661..4018    +  promoter       SV40 promoter: SV40 enhancer and early promoter
   4053..4847    +  CDS            NeoR/KanR: aminoglycoside phosphotransferase from Tn5; aph(3')-II (or nptII); confers resistance to neomycin, kanamycin, and G418 (Geneticin®)
   4868..5020    +  CDS            ble (fragment): BLE_KLEPN - Experimental evidence at protein level: Swiss-Prot protein existence level 1. Binding protein with a strong affinity to the bleomycin family of antibiotics. Binds to CL990; an antimitotic-antibiotic compound. From Klebsiella pneumoniae.
   5079..5126    +  polyA_signal   HSV TK poly(A) signal: herpes simplex virus thymidine kinase polyadenylation signal (Cole and Stacy, 1985)
   5217..5233    -  polyA_signal   bGH poly(A) signal (fragment): bovine growth hormone polyadenylation signal
   5455..6043    +  rep_origin     ori: high-copy-number ColE1/pMB1/pBR322/pUC origin of replication
   6158..6217    +  enhancer       CMV enhancer (fragment): human cytomegalovirus immediate early enhancer
>Addgene plasmid #146942 | pLNHA-C1-HsPAN3_M | addgene full sequence | sequence record 422621 | Addgene NGS Result
CGTTACATAACTTACGGTAAATGGCCCGCCTGGCTGACCGCCCAACGACCCCCGCCCATTGACGTCAATA
ATGACGTATGTTCCCATAGTAACGCCAATAGGGACTTTCCATTGACGTCAATGGGTGGAGTATTTACGGT
AAACTGCCCACTTGGCAGTACATCAAGTGTATCATATGCCAAGTACGCCCCCTATTGACGTCAATGACGG
TAAATGGCCCGCCTGGCATTATGCCCAGTACATGACCTTATGGGACTTTCCTACTTGGCAGTACATCTAC
GTATTAGTCATCGCTATTACCATGGTGATGCGGTTTTGGCAGTACATCAATGGGCGTGGATAGCGGTTTG
ACTCACGGGGATTTCCAAGTCTCCACCCCATTGACGTCAATGGGAGTTTGTTTTGGCACCAAAATCAACG
GGACTTTCCAAAATGTCGTAACAACTCCGCCCCATTGACGCAAATGGGCGGTAGGCGTGTACGGTGGGAG
GTCTATATAAGCAGAGCTCTCTGGCTAACTAGAGAACCCACTGCTTACTGGCTTATCGAAATTAATACGA
CTCACTATAGGGAGACCCAAGCTCTAGCGCTACCGGTCGCCACCATGGACGCACAAACACGACGACGTGA
GCGTCGCGCTGAGAAACAAGCTCAATGGAAAGCTGCAAACGGTGGATCTCCTCCACATATGGCTTACCCA
TACGATGTTCCAGATTACGCTCCTCCATCTCGAGCTATGGATGGAGGTGCTTTAACTGATACAAGTCTCA
CAGATTCCTATTTTAGCACCAGCTTTATTGGAGTCAATGGATTTGGAAGCCCTGTAGAAACAAAATATCC
CCTGATGCAGAGAATGACTAATAGTAGCAGCTCCCCAAGCCTTCTAAATGACAGTGCCAAGCCATATTCA
GCCCATGATCCTCTAACATCACCTGCTTCATCCTTGTTTAATGACTTTGGTGCCCTCAACATCTCTCAGA
GACGAAAGACACCAAATCCTACTGCAAGCGAGTTTATTCCTAAAGGAGGATCAACCTCCAGGCTGAGTAA
CGTGTCCCAGTCAAATATGTCTGCCTTCTCTCAAGTTTTCTCTCACCCATCCATGGGAAGCCCTGCTACT
GCTGGATTAGCGCCAGGAATGTCGTTGTCTGCTGGGTCTTCCCCTCTTCATTCCCCCAAGATTACTCCAC
ATACTTCTCCTGCTCCCAGAAGAAGAAGTCACACTCCAAATCCAGCAAGTTACATGGTGCCTTCTAGTGC
CTCTACATCTGTTAATAATCCTGTTTCTCAGACTCCGTCTTCTGGTCAGGTGATCCAAAAGGAAACTGTT
GGTGGGACGACTTACTTCTATACAGACACAACTCCAGCACCTTTGACTGGAATGGTGTTTCCAAACTATC
ATATTTATCCTCCAACTGCACCTCACGTTGCTTATATGCAACCGAAAGCAAACGCACCTTCCTTCTTCAT
GGCTGATGAACTCCGACAGGAGCTGATCAACAGACATTTAATAACAATGGCTCAAATTGATCAAGCAGAT
ATGCCAGCAGTTCCTACAGAGGTTGACAGCTACCATAGCCTATTCCCTCTAGAACCACTGCCACCTCCCA
ACCGGATACAGAAATCAAGTAATTTTGGATATATTACATCTTGCTACAAAGCTGTAAACAGCAAAGATGA
TCTGCCATATTGCCTTCGGAGGATACATGGTTTTCGTCTTGTTAACACAAAGTGCATGGTGTTGGTCGAC
ATGTGGAAGAAAATTCAACACTCAAATATCGTAACTTTGCGTGAAGTATTTACCACTAAAGCATTTGCTG
AGCCCTCTCTTGTGTTTGCACATGATTTCCATGCTGGAGGAGAAACTATGATGAGCAGACACTTTAATGA
CCCTAATGCTGATGCCTACTTCACCAAGAGAAAGTGGGGTCAGCACGAGGGACCATTGCCCAGGCAGCAT
GCTGGATTATTGCCAGAATCTCTTATTTGGGCATATATTGTCCAACTAAGTTCTGCATTGCGTACCATTC
ATACAGCAGGTTTGGCATGTCGAGTTATGGATCCAACAAAGATTCTGATAACTGGCAAAACAAGGTTGCG
AGTAAATTGTGTTGGAGTTTTTGATGTTTTAACATTTGATAACAGTCAAAATAATAATCCATTGGCATTA
ATGGCCCAGTACCAGCAAGCAGATCTGATATCATTAGGAAAAGTTGTGTTGGCTTTGGCTTGCAACTCTT
TGGCAGGAATTCAGCGAGAGAATTTACAGAAAGCCATGGAACTGGTGACAATCAACTATTCCTCTGACCT
GAAGAATCTGATTTTGTATTTGTTGACTGACCAAAACAGGATGCGAAGTGTAAATGACATCATGCCCATG
ATTGGTGCTCGATTTTATACTCAATTGGATGCTGCTCAAATGAGAAATGATGTCATAGAGGAAGACCTTG
CAAAGGAGGTTCAAAATGGAAGACTGTTTAGGCTCCTAGCAAAATTGGGAACAATCAATGAGAGGCCGGA
GTTTCAGAAGGATCCCACTTGGTCAGAGACTGGAGACCGTTATCTGTTGAAACTCTTTAGGGATCATCTT
TTTCATCAGGTGACAGAAGCAGGTGCTCCCTGGATTGACCTCAGTCATATAATTTCTTGTCTTAACAAGC
TAGATGCTGGTGTGCCAGAAAAAATAAGCCTGATTTCCAGAGATGAGAAGAGTGTACTTGTGGTGACCTA
CAGTGACTTAAAGCGCTGCTTTGAAAATACTTTTCAAGAACTGATTGCAGCTGCAAATGGTCAGTTGTAG
GGTACCGCGGGCCCGGGATCCACCGGATCTAGATAACTGATCATAATCAGCCATACCACATTTGTAGAGG
TTTTACTTGCTTTAAAAAACCTCCCACACCTCCCCCTGAACCTGAAACATAAAATGAATGCAATTGTTGT
TGTTAACTTGTTTATTGCAGCTTATAATGGTTACAAATAAAGCAATAGCATCACAAATTTCACAAATAAA
GCATTTTTTTCACTGCATTCTAGTTGTGGTTTGTCCAAACTCATCAATGTATCTTAACGCGTAAATTGTA
AGCGTTAATATTTTGTTAAAATTCGCGTTAAATTTTTGTTAAATCAGCTCATTTTTTAACCAATAGGCCG
AAATCGGCAAAATCCCTTATAAATCAAAAGAATAGACCGAGATAGGGT
[37 nt withheld, positions 3199-3235]
AAAGAACGTGGACTCCAACGTCAAAGG
[49 nt withheld, positions 3263-3311]
T
[91 nt withheld, positions 3313-3403]
G
[124 nt withheld, positions 3405-3528]
CAGGTGGCACTTTTCGGGGAAATGTGCGCGGAACCCCTATTTGTTTATTTTTCTAAATACATTCAAATAT
GTATCCGCTCATGAGACAATAACCCTGATAAATGCTTCAATAATATTGAAAAAGGAAGAGTCCTGAGGCG
GAAAGAACCAGCTGTGGAATGTGTGTCAGTTAGGGTGTGGAAAGTCCCCAGGCTCCCCAGCAGGCAGAAG
TATGCAAAGCATGCATCTCAATTAGTCAGCAACCAGGTGTGGAAAGTCCCCAGGCTCCCCAGCAGGCAGA
AGTATGCAAAGCATGCATCTCAATTAGTCAGCAACCATAGTCCCGCCCCTAACTCCGCCCATCCCGCCCC
TAACTCCGCCCAGTTCCGCCCATTCTCCGCCCCATGGCTGACTAATTTTTTTTATTTATGCAGAGGCCGA
GGCCGCCTCGGCCTCTGAGCTATTCCAGAAGTAGTGAGGAGGCTTTTTTGGAGGCCTAGGCTTTTGCAAA
GATCGATCAAGAGACAGGATGAGGATCGTTTCGCATGATTGAACAAGATGGATTGCACGCAGGTTCTCCG
GCCGCTTGGGTGGAGAGGCTATTCGGCTATGACTGGGCACAACAGACAATCGGCTGCTCTGATGCCGCCG
TGTTCCGGCTGTCAGCGCAGGGGCGCCCGGTTCTTTTTGTCAAGACCGACCTGTCCGGTGCCCTGAATGA
ACTGCAAGACGAGGCAGCGCGGCTATCGTGGCTGGCCACGACGGGCGTTCCTTGCGCAGCTGTGCTCGAC
GTTGTCACTGAAGCGGGAAGGGACTGGCTGCTATTGGGCGAAGTGCCGGGGCAGGATCTCCTGTCATCTC
ACCTTGCTCCTGCCGAGAAAGTATCCATCATGGCTGATGCAATGCGGCGGCTGCATACGCTTGATCCGGC
TACCTGCCCATTCGACCACCAAGCGAAACATCGCATCGAGCGAGCACGTACTCGGATGGAAGCCGGTCTT
GTCGATCAGGATGATCTGGACGAAGAGCATCAGGGGCTCGCGCCAGCCGAACTGTTCGCCAGGCTCAAGG
CGAGCATGCCCGACGGCGAGGATCTCGTCGTGACCCATGGCGATGCCTGCTTGCCGAATATCATGGTGGA
AAATGGCCGCTTTTCTGGATTCATCGACTGTGGCCGGCTGGGTGTGGCGGACCGCTATCAGGACATAGCG
TTGGCTACCCGTGATATTGCTGAAGAGCTTGGCGGCGAATGGGCTGACCGCTTCCTCGTGCTTTACGGTA
TCGCCGCTCCCGATTCGCAGCGCATCGCCTTCTATCGCCTTCTTGACGAGTTCTTCTGAGCGGGACTCTG
GGGTTCGAAATGACCGACCAAGCGACGCCCAACCTGCCATCACGAGATTTCGATTCCACCGCCGCCTTCT
ATGAAAGGTTGGGCTTCGGAATCGTTTTCCGGGACGCCGGCTGGATGATCCTCCAGCGCGGGGATCTCAT
GCTGGAGTTCTTCGCCCACCCTAGGGGGAGGCTAACTGAAACACGGAAGGAGACAATACCGGAAGGAACC
CGCGCTATGACGGCAATAAAAAGACAGAATAAAACGCACGGTGTTGGGTCGTTTGTTCATAAACGCGGGG
TTCGGTCCCAGGGCTGGCACTCTGTCGATACCCCACCGAGACCCCATTGGGGCCAATACGCCCGCGTTTC
TTCCTTTTCCCCACCCCACCCCCCAAGTTCGGGTGAAGGCCCAGGGCTCGCAGCCAACGTCGGGGCGGCA
GGCCCTGCCATAGCCTCAGGTTACTCATATATACTTTAGATTGATTTAAAACTTCATTTTTAATTTAAAA
GGATCTAGGTGAAGATCCTTTTTGATAATCTCATGACCAAAATCCCTTAACGTGAGTTTTCGTTCCACTG
AGCGTCAGACCCCGTAGAAAAGATCAAAGGATCTTCTTGAGATCCTTTTTTTCTGCGCGTAATCTGCTGC
TTGCAAACAAAAAAACCACCGCTACCAGCGGTGGTTTGTTTGCCGGATCAAGAGCTACCAACTCTTTTTC
CGAAGGTAACTGGCTTCAGCAGAGCGCAGATACCAAATACTGTTCTTCTAGTGTAGCCGTAGTTAGGCCA
CCACTTCAAGAACTCTGTAGCACCGCCTACATACCTCGCTCTGCTAATCCTGTTACCAGTGGCTGCTGCC
AGTGGCGATAAGTCGTGTCTTACCGGGTTGGACTCAAGACGATAGTTACCGGATAAGGCGCAGCGGTCGG
GCTGAACGGGGGGTTCGTGCACACAGCCCAGCTTGGAGCGAACGACCTACACCGAACTGAGATACCTACA
GCGTGAGCTATGAGAAAGCGCCACGCTTCCCGAAGGGAGAAAGGCGGACAGGTATCCGGTAAGCGGCAGG
GTCGGAACAGGAGAGCGCACGAGGGAGCTTCCAGGGGGAAACGCCTGGTATCTTTATAGTCCTGTCGGGT
TTCGCCACCTCTGACTTGAGCGTCGATTTTTGTGATGCTCGTCAGGGGGGCGGAGCCTATGGAAAAACGC
CAGCAACGCGGCCTTTTTACGGTTCCTGGCCTTTTGCTGGCCTTTTGCTCACATGTTCTTTCCTGCGTTA
TCCCCTGATTCTGTGGATAACCGTATTACCGCCATGCATTAGTTATTAATAGTAATCAATTACGGGGTCA
TTAGTTCATAGCCCATATATGGAGTTCCG
